Addgene plasmid #174372: pET-pA-Hia5
Purpose: Plasmid for IPTG-inducible expression and purification of protein A-Hia5-6xHis (pA-Hia5) for antibody directed DNA (adenine) methylation (as in DiMeLo-seq)
Depositing lab: Aaron Straight. Depositing organization: Stanford University. Publication: DiMeLo-seq: a long-read, single-molecule method for mapping protein-DNA interactions genome wide. Altemose N, Maslan A, Smith OK, Sundararajan K, Brown RR, Mishra R, Detweiler AM, Neff N, Miga KH, Straight AF, Streets A. Nat Methods. 2022 Jun;19(6):711-723. doi: 10.1038/s41592-022-01475-6. Epub 2022 Apr 8. PubMed 35396487.
Backbone
  Vector backbone: pET
  Total vector size (bp): 6534
  Vector type: Bacterial Expression
Growth in bacteria
  Bacterial resistance: Kanamycin, 50 μg/mL
  Growth temperature: 37°C
  Growth strain: DH5alpha
  Growth instructions: For protein expression, use T7 Express lysY competent E. coli cells (NEB #C3010I) See protocol: dx.doi.org/10.17504/protocols.io.bv82n9ye
  Copy number: Unknown
Gene/Insert
  Gene/Insert name: protein A - hia5
  Insert size (bp): 1500
  Tag / fusion protein: Protein A (N terminal on insert); 6xHis (C terminal on backbone)
Terms and licenses: Academic/Nonprofit Terms; Industry Terms: Not Available to Industry
Depositor comments: The depositing laboratory recommends Addgene Plasmid 222303: prhaBAD-pA-Hia5, an improved version of this plasmid. Protocol for purification and expression can be found at: dx.doi.org/10.17504/protocols.io.bv82n9ye Application for DiMeLo-seq is described in: doi.org/10.1101/2021.07.06.451383 Protocol was adapted and modified from: doi.org/10.1126/science.aaz1646
How to cite: pET-pA-Hia5 was a gift from Aaron Straight (Addgene plasmid # 174372 ; http://n2t.net/addgene:174372 ; RRID:Addgene_174372)
