[The description below was written by a language model from this plasmid's Addgene catalogue record and pLannotate feature annotations shown in this document.]
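Description:
pET-pA-Hia5 is a pET-family bacterial expression plasmid of about 6.5 kb for IPTG-inducible production of a protein A–Hia5–6xHis fusion in E. coli. It is selected with kanamycin through an aph(3')-Ia resistance gene and replicates from a ColE1/pBR322-type origin accompanied by the bom region and the rop gene, which normally moderates copy number; the catalogue lists copy number as unknown. An f1 origin is also present. The annotation additionally picks up short tetracycline-resistance fragments and a predicted E. coli ORF, which look like pBR322-derived backbone remnants rather than functional parts.

The expression cassette follows the standard T7lac design: a T7 promoter immediately followed by a lac operator, the T7 gene 10 ribosome binding site, the fusion coding sequence, and a T7 terminator. A plasmid-borne lacI gene under its own promoter supplies repressor. Transcription therefore depends on a host that provides T7 RNA polymerase and is released by IPTG. The roughly 1.5 kb insert encodes the immunoglobulin-binding domains of Staphylococcus aureus protein A at the N terminus, joined to Hia5, which the feature table matches to a predicted Haemophilus influenzae protein. A C-terminal histidine tag from the backbone allows affinity purification; it is annotated as a fragment of a 9xHis tag, consistent with the stated 6xHis. A short downstream hit to a T7 gene 10B-derived tag is probably just backbone sequence.

The purified protein is used for antibody-directed DNA adenine methylation, as in DiMeLo-seq. Protein A tethers the methyltransferase to an antibody bound to a chromatin target, so that nearby adenines are marked and can be read by long-read, single-molecule sequencing. The depositor notes that an improved, rhamnose-promoter-based version of this plasmid is now recommended.
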