Features (pLannotate 1.2.2; 20 found; start..end, strand, type, name):
     12..440     +  rep_origin     f1 ori (sequence partly withheld): f1 bacteriophage origin of replication; arrow indicates direction of (+) strand synthesis
    493..550     +  promoter       AmpR promoter (fragment): bla
    559..1374    -  CDS            KanR: aminoglycoside phosphotransferase; aph(3')-Ia; confers resistance to kanamycin in bacteria or G418 (Geneticin®) in eukaryotes
   1496..2084    +  rep_origin     ori: high-copy-number ColE1/pMB1/pBR322/pUC origin of replication
   2270..2409    -  misc_feature   bom: basis of mobility region from pBR322
   2511..2702    -  CDS            rop: Rop protein, which maintains plasmids at low copy number; rop
   2719..3099    +  CDS            YPB1_ECOLX: Protein predicted: Swiss-Prot protein existence level 4. From Escherichia coli.
   3171..3462    -  CDS            TcR (fragment): tetracycline efflux protein; tet; confers resistance to tetracycline
   3477..3498    -  protein_bind   CAP binding site: CAP binding activates transcription in the presence of cAMP. E. coli catabolite activator protein
   3511..4593    -  CDS            lacI: lac repressor; lacI; The lac repressor binds to the lac operator to inhibit transcription in E. coli. This inhibition can be relieved by adding lactose or isopropyl-β-D-thiogalactopyranoside (IPTG).
   4594..4671    -  promoter       lacI promoter: lacI
   4679..4958    -  CDS            TcR (fragment): tetracycline efflux protein; tet; confers resistance to tetracycline
   4984..5002    +  promoter       T7 promoter: promoter for bacteriophage T7 RNA polymerase
   5003..5027    +  protein_bind   lac operator: The lac repressor binds to the lac operator to inhibit transcription in E. coli. This inhibition can be relieved by adding lactose or isopropyl-β-D-thiogalactopyranoside (IPTG). lac repressor encoded by lacI
   5042..5064    +  RBS            RBS: efficient ribosome binding site from bacteriophage T7 gene 10 (Olins and Rangwala, 1989)
   5078..5503    +  CDS            protein A: immunoglobulin binding domains of Staphylocuccus aureus protein A
   5525..6367    +  CDS            Y1523_HAEIN (fragment): Protein predicted: Swiss-Prot protein existence level 4. From Haemophilus influenzae (strain ATCC 51907 / DSM 11121 / KW20 / Rd).
   6374..6391    +  CDS            9xHis (fragment): 9xHis affinity tag
   6401..6450    +  CDS            SET1 (fragment): solubility-enhancement tag derived from T7 phage gene 10B
   6458..6505    +  terminator     T7 terminator: transcription terminator for bacteriophage T7 RNA polymerase
>Addgene plasmid #174372 | pET-pA-Hia5 | addgene full sequence | sequence record 341860 | Addgene NGS Result
TGGCGAATGGG
[124 nt withheld, positions 12-135]
C
[91 nt withheld, positions 137-227]
A
[49 nt withheld, positions 229-277]
CCTTTGACGTTGGAGTCCACGTTCTTT
[37 nt withheld, positions 305-341]
ACCCTATCTCGGTCTATTCTTTTGATTTATAAGGGATTTTGCCGATTTCGGCCTATTGGTTAAAAAATGA
GCTGATTTAACAAAAATTTAACGCGAATTTTAACAAAATATTAACGCTTACAATTTAGGTGGCACTTTTC
GGGGAAATGTGCGCGGAACCCCTATTTGTTTATTTTTCTAAATACATTCAAATATGTATCCGCTCATGAA
TTAATTCTTAGAAAAACTCATCGAGCATCAAATGAAACTGCAATTTATTCATATCAGGATTATCAATACC
ATATTTTTGAAAAAGCCGTTTCTGTAATGAAGGAGAAAACTCACCGAGGCAGTTCCATAGGATGGCAAGA
TCCTGGTATCGGTCTGCGATTCCGACTCGTCCAACATCAATACAACCTATTAATTTCCCCTCGTCAAAAA
TAAGGTTATCAAGTGAGAAATCACCATGAGTGACGACTGAATCCGGTGAGAATGGCAAAAGTTTATGCAT
TTCTTTCCAGACTTGTTCAACAGGCCAGCCATTACGCTCGTCATCAAAATCACTCGCATCAACCAAACCG
TTATTCATTCGTGATTGCGCCTGAGCGAGACGAAATACGCGATCGCTGTTAAAAGGACAATTACAAACAG
GAATCGAATGCAACCGGCGCAGGAACACTGCCAGCGCATCAACAATATTTTCACCTGAATCAGGATATTC
TTCTAATACCTGGAATGCTGTTTTCCCGGGGATCGCAGTGGTGAGTAACCATGCATCATCAGGAGTACGG
ATAAAATGCTTGATGGTCGGAAGAGGCATAAATTCCGTCAGCCAGTTTAGTCTGACCATCTCATCTGTAA
CATCATTGGCAACGCTACCTTTGCCATGTTTCAGAAACAACTCTGGCGCATCGGGCTTCCCATACAATCG
ATAGATTGTCGCACCTGATTGCCCGACATTATCGCGAGCCCATTTATACCCATATAAATCAGCATCCATG
TTGGAATTTAATCGCGGCCTAGAGCAAGACGTTTCCCGTTGAATATGGCTCATAACACCCCTTGTATTAC
TGTTTATGTAAGCAGACAGTTTTATTGTTCATGACCAAAATCCCTTAACGTGAGTTTTCGTTCCACTGAG
CGTCAGACCCCGTAGAAAAGATCAAAGGATCTTCTTGAGATCCTTTTTTTCTGCGCGTAATCTGCTGCTT
GCAAACAAAAAAACCACCGCTACCAGCGGTGGTTTGTTTGCCGGATCAAGAGCTACCAACTCTTTTTCCG
AAGGTAACTGGCTTCAGCAGAGCGCAGATACCAAATACTGTCCTTCTAGTGTAGCCGTAGTTAGGCCACC
ACTTCAAGAACTCTGTAGCACCGCCTACATACCTCGCTCTGCTAATCCTGTTACCAGTGGCTGCTGCCAG
TGGCGATAAGTCGTGTCTTACCGGGTTGGACTCAAGACGATAGTTACCGGATAAGGCGCAGCGGTCGGGC
TGAACGGGGGGTTCGTGCACACAGCCCAGCTTGGAGCGAACGACCTACACCGAACTGAGATACCTACAGC
GTGAGCTATGAGAAAGCGCCACGCTTCCCGAAGGGAGAAAGGCGGACAGGTATCCGGTAAGCGGCAGGGT
CGGAACAGGAGAGCGCACGAGGGAGCTTCCAGGGGGAAACGCCTGGTATCTTTATAGTCCTGTCGGGTTT
CGCCACCTCTGACTTGAGCGTCGATTTTTGTGATGCTCGTCAGGGGGGCGGAGCCTATGGAAAAACGCCA
GCAACGCGGCCTTTTTACGGTTCCTGGCCTTTTGCTGGCCTTTTGCTCACATGTTCTTTCCTGCGTTATC
CCCTGATTCTGTGGATAACCGTATTACCGCCTTTGAGTGAGCTGATACCGCTCGCCGCAGCCGAACGACC
GAGCGCAGCGAGTCAGTGAGCGAGGAAGCGGAAGAGCGCCTGATGCGGTATTTTCTCCTTACGCATCTGT
GCGGTATTTCACACCGCAATGGTGCACTCTCAGTACAATCTGCTCTGATGCCGCATAGTTAAGCCAGTAT
ACACTCCGCTATCGCTACGTGACTGGGTCATGGCTGCGCCCCGACACCCGCCAACACCCGCTGACGCGCC
CTGACGGGCTTGTCTGCTCCCGGCATCCGCTTACAGACAAGCTGTGACCGTCTCCGGGAGCTGCATGTGT
CAGAGGTTTTCACCGTCATCACCGAAACGCGCGAGGCAGCTGCGGTAAAGCTCATCAGCGTGGTCGTGAA
GCGATTCACAGATGTCTGCCTGTTCATCCGCGTCCAGCTCGTTGAGTTTCTCCAGAAGCGTTAATGTCTG
GCTTCTGATAAAGCGGGCCATGTTAAGGGCGGTTTTTTCCTGTTTGGTCACTGATGCCTCCGTGTAAGGG
GGATTTCTGTTCATGGGGGTAATGATACCGATGAAACGAGAGAGGATGCTCACGATACGGGTTACTGATG
ATGAACATGCCCGGTTACTGGAACGTTGTGAGGGTAAACAACTGGCGGTATGGATGCGGCGGGACCAGAG
AAAAATCACTCAGGGTCAATGCCAGCGCTTCGTTAATACAGATGTAGGTGTTCCACAGGGTAGCCAGCAG
CATCCTGCGATGCAGATCCGGAACATAATGGTGCAGGGCGCTGACTTCCGCGTTTCCAGACTTTACGAAA
CACGGAAACCGAAGACCATTCATGTTGTTGCTCAGGTCGCAGACGTTTTGCAGCAGCAGTCGCTTCACGT
TCGCTCGCGTATCGGTGATTCATTCTGCTAACCAGTAAGGCAACCCCGCCAGCCTAGCCGGGTCCTCAAC
GACAGGAGCACGATCATGCGCACCCGTGGGGCCGCCATGCCGGCGATAATGGCCTGCTTCTCGCCGAAAC
GTTTGGTGGCGGGACCAGTGACGAAGGCTTGAGCGAGGGCGTGCAAGATTCCGAATACCGCAAGCGACAG
GCCGATCATCGTCGCGCTCCAGCGAAAGCGGTCCTCGCCGAAAATGACCCAGAGCGCTGCCGGCACCTGT
CCTACGAGTTGCATGATAAAGAAGACAGTCATAAGTGCGGCGACGATAGTCATGCCCCGCGCCCACCGGA
AGGAGCTGACTGGGTTGAAGGCTCTCAAGGGCATCGGTCGAGATCCCGGTGCCTAATGAGTGAGCTAACT
TACATTAATTGCGTTGCGCTCACTGCCCGCTTTCCAGTCGGGAAACCTGTCGTGCCAGCTGCATTAATGA
ATCGGCCAACGCGCGGGGAGAGGCGGTTTGCGTATTGGGCGCCAGGGTGGTTTTTCTTTTCACCAGTGAG
ACGGGCAACAGCTGATTGCCCTTCACCGCCTGGCCCTGAGAGAGTTGCAGCAAGCGGTCCACGCTGGTTT
GCCCCAGCAGGCGAAAATCCTGTTTGATGGTGGTTAACGGCGGGATATAACATGAGCTGTCTTCGGTATC
GTCGTATCCCACTACCGAGATGTCCGCACCAACGCGCAGCCCGGACTCGGTAATGGCGCGCATTGCGCCC
AGCGCCATCTGATCGTTGGCAACCAGCATCGCAGTGGGAACGATGCCCTCATTCAGCATTTGCATGGTTT
GTTGAAAACCGGACATGGCACTCCAGTCGCCTTCCCGTTCCGCTATCGGCTGAATTTGATTGCGAGTGAG
ATATTTATGCCAGCCAGCCAGACGCAGACGCGCCGAGACAGAACTTAATGGGCCCGCTAACAGCGCGATT
TGCTGGTGACCCAATGCGACCAGATGCTCCACGCCCAGTCGCGTACCGTCTTCATGGGAGAAAATAATAC
TGTTGATGGGTGTCTGGTCAGAGACATCAAGAAATAACGCCGGAACATTAGTGCAGGCAGCTTCCACAGC
AATGGCATCCTGGTCATCCAGCGGATAGTTAATGATCAGCCCACTGACGCGTTGCGCGAGAAGATTGTGC
ACCGCCGCTTTACAGGCTTCGACGCCGCTTCGTTCTACCATCGACACCACCACGCTGGCACCCAGTTGAT
CGGCGCGAGATTTAATCGCCGCGACAATTTGCGACGGCGCGTGCAGGGCCAGACTGGAGGTGGCAACGCC
AATCAGCAACGACTGTTTGCCCGCCAGTTGTTGTGCCACGCGGTTGGGAATGTAATTCAGCTCCGCCATC
GCCGCTTCCACTTTTTCCCGCGTTTTCGCAGAAACGTGGCTGGCCTGGTTCACCACGCGGGAAACGGTCT
GATAAGAGACACCGGCATACTCTGCGACATCGTATAACGTTACTGGTTTCACATTCACCACCCTGAATTG
ACTCTCTTCCGGGCGCTATCATGCCATACCGCGAAAGGTTTTGCGCCATTCGATGGTGTCCGGGATCTCG
ACGCTCTCCCTTATGCGACTCCTGCATTAGGAAGCAGCCCAGTAGTAGGTTGAGGCCGTTGAGCACCGCC
GCCGCAAGGAATGGTGCATGCAAGGAGATGGCGCCCAACAGTCCCCCGGCCACGGGGCCTGCCACCATAC
CCACGCCGAAACAAGCGCTCATGAGCCCGAAGTGGCGAGCCCGATCTTCCCCATCGGTGATGTCGGCGAT
ATAGGCGCCAGCAACCGCACCTGTGGCGCCGGTGATGCCGGCCACGATGCGTCCGGCGTAGAGGATCGAG
ATCGATCTCGATCCCGCGAAATTAATACGACTCACTATAGGGGAATTGTGAGCGGATAACAATTCCCCTC
TAGAAATAATTTTGTTTAACTTTAAGAAGGAGATATACATATGCCAAGCTTAAAAGATGACCCAAGCCAA
AGTGCTAACCTATTGTCAGAAGCTAAAAAGTTAAATGAATCTCAAGCACCGAAAGCGGATAACAAATTCA
ACAAAGAACAACAAAATGCTTTCTATGAAATCTTACATTTACCTAACTTAAACGAAGAACAACGCAATGG
TTTCATCCAAAGCCTAAAAGATGACCCAAGCCAAAGCGCTAACCTTTTAGCAGAAGCTAAAAAGCTAAAT
GATGCTCAAGCACCAAAAGCTGACAACAAATTCAACAAAGAACAACAAAATGCTTTCTATGAAATTTTAC
ATTTACCTAACTTAACTGAAGAACAACGTAACGGCTTCATCCAAAGCCTTAAAGACGATCCTTCAGTGAG
CAAAGAAATTTTAGCAGAAGCTAAAAAGCTAAACGATGCTCAAGCACCAAAAGATGACGATAAAGAATTC
GCAATGGCAAATCAAAACACCTTTAAACAAGCCCCCCTGCCATTTATCGGACAAAAACGAATGTTTCTCA
AACAATTCGAGCAGATTTTAAATGAGAATATTTCCGATAACGGCGAAGGCTGGACAATTCTTGACACTTT
TGGCGGTTCAGGCTTACTCAGTCACACCGCCAAACGGTTAAAACCGAAAGCCCGCGTCATTTACAATGAT
TTTGATGGCTATGCGGAGCGATTGGCACACATTGATGATATTAACCAGTTGCGAGCCGAGCTTTACTCTG
TAGTTGGTAATGCTACGTCAAAAAATAAACGTATGACGAAGGATTGTAAAGCAGAATGCATCAGAATTAT
TCAAAACTTCAAAGGATATAAAGATCTAAATTGCTTAGCGAGTTGGTTATTGTTCAGTGGGCAACAAGTG
GCAACGCTTGATGACTTATTCCAACATAATTTCTGGCATTGTATTCGTCAGTCTGATTATCCAAAGGCTG
ATGGCTATTTGGACGGCGTAGAGATTGTGAAAGAATCATTCCACACGCTTTTGCCTAAGTTTAGCAATGA
TCCGAAAGCGTTGTTTGTATTAGATCCACCTTACCTTTGCACCAAGCAGGAAAGCTACAAACAAGCTACC
TATTTTGATTTGATTGATTTCTTGCGACTGGTCAATATCACGCGACCGCCGTATGTTTTCTTTAGCTCGA
CGAAGTCGGAGTTTATTCGCTTTGTGAATTATATGCTGGAAGATAAGGTGGATAATTGGCAGGCGTTTGA
AAACGCCAAACGGATTACAGTCAATGCCAAACTGAACTATCAAGTGGCGTATGAAGACAATTTAGTCTAT
AAATTCCTCGAGCACCACCACCACCACCACTGAGATCCGGCTGCTAACAAAGCCCGAAAGGAAGCTGAGT
TGGCTGCTGCCACCGCTGAGCAATAACTAGCATAACCCCTTGGGGCCTCTAAACGGGTCTTGAGGGGTTT
TTTGCTGAAAGGAGGAACTATATCCGGAT
